Addgene plasmid #245063: pAAV-hsynapsin-DIO-adra2a-shRNA-mCherry
Purpose: AAV-transgene knocking down adra2a receptor (adrenergic 2a receptor) transcripts cell type-selectively. Using the pPRIME. system, this generates mir30-derived shRNAs and a marker from the same RNA.
Depositing lab: William Wisden. Depositing organization: Imperial College London. Publication: The locus coeruleus maintains core body temperature and protects against hypothermia during dexmedetomidine-induced sedation. Anuncibay Soto B, Ma Y, Nollet M, Wong S, Miracca G, Rastinejad D, Yustos R, Vyssotski AL, Franks NP, Wisden W. Proc Natl Acad Sci U S A. 2025 Oct 14;122(41):e2422878122. doi: 10.1073/pnas.2422878122. Epub 2025 Oct 7. PubMed 41055995.
Backbone
  Vector backbone: pUC
  Backbone size w/o insert (bp): 2900
  Total vector size (bp): 5926
  Vector type: AAV, RNAi, Cre/Lox
Growth in bacteria
  Bacterial resistance: Ampicillin, 100 μg/mL
  Growth temperature: 37°C
  Growth strain: NEB Stable
  Copy number: High Copy
Gene/Insert
  Gene/Insert name: AAV-human synapsin promoter-DIO-adra2a-shRNA-mCherry
  gRNA/shRNA sequence: GGCAACGTGCTGGTTATTATCG
  Species: M. musculus (mouse), Synthetic
  Entrez Gene: Adra2a (a.k.a. Adra-2, Adra-2a, alpha(2A)AR, alpha2-C10, alpha2A, alpha2A-AR)
  Promoter: human synapsin
  Cloning method: Other
  Sequencing primers: 5′ cacgcgaggcgcgagatag
Resource information
  A portion of this plasmid was derived from a plasmid made by: The adra2a shRNA hairpin sequence was placed into the mir30 site of pPRIME (Addgene Plasmid 11664; gift from S. Elledge, Howard Hughes Medical Institute).
Terms and licenses: Academic/Nonprofit Terms; Industry Terms: Not Available to Industry
How to cite: pAAV-hsynapsin-DIO-adra2a-shRNA-mCherry was a gift from William Wisden (Addgene plasmid # 245063 ; http://n2t.net/addgene:245063 ; RRID:Addgene_245063)
