[The description below was written by a language model from this plasmid's Addgene catalogue record and pLannotate feature annotations shown in this document.]
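Description:
pAAV-hsynapsin-DIO-adra2a-shRNA-mCherry is an AAV transfer (cis) plasmid on a pUC-type backbone, about 5.9 kb in total, designed for Cre-dependent, neuron-restricted knockdown of the mouse alpha-2A adrenergic receptor (Adra2a). In bacteria it is maintained at high copy through the ColE1/pUC origin and selected with ampicillin via the β-lactamase gene. An f1 phage origin is also present. The expression cassette lies between AAV2 inverted terminal repeats, which allow it to be packaged into recombinant AAV particles. The annotation detects a full ITR on the right side but only short ITR fragments on the left, which may reflect the difficulty of sequencing these structured repeats rather than a true truncation.

The human synapsin I promoter drives the payload, limiting expression to neurons. Downstream sits a DIO (double-floxed inverted orientation) cassette. Pairs of lox2272 and loxP sites in opposing orientation flank a segment carried on the reverse strand, which contains the mCherry coding sequence followed by an Adra2a-targeting hairpin embedded between the 5' and 3' flanking arms of human miR-30a. Without Cre, this segment is antisense to the promoter and no functional transcript is made. Cre recombination inverts it and locks it into the sense orientation. Following the pPRIME design, a single Pol II transcript then yields both the red fluorescent marker and a miR-30-based shRNA that is processed by the endogenous microRNA pathway, so mCherry fluorescence marks the knockdown cells. A WPRE and the human growth hormone polyadenylation signal enhance and terminate expression. The construct is intended for cell-type-selective silencing of Adra2a in Cre-expressing neuronal populations in mice.
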