Features (pLannotate 1.2.2; 24 found; start..end, strand, type, name):
     12..39      +  repeat_region  AAV2 ITR (fragment): inverted terminal repeat of adeno-associated virus serotype 2 inverted
     68..95      +  repeat_region  AAV2 ITR (fragment): inverted terminal repeat of adeno-associated virus serotype 2 inverted
    175..622     +  promoter       hSyn promoter: human synapsin I promoter; confers neuron-specific expression (Kügler et al., 2003)
    636..653     +  misc_feature   MCS (fragment): pUC18/19 multiple cloning site
    660..693     +  protein_bind   lox2272: Cre-mediated recombination occurs in the 8-bp core sequence (GGATACTT). lox2272 sites are compatible with each other, but incompatible with loxP or loxN sites (Lee and Saito, 1988). Cre recombinase
    694..743     -  intron         β-globin intron (fragment): internally truncated intron from human β-globin
    744..777     +  protein_bind   loxP: Cre-mediated recombination occurs in the 8-bp core sequence (GCATACAT). Cre recombinase
    819..931     -  ncRNA          3' miR-30a: sequence downstream of the 71-nt precursor of the human miR-30a microRNA (Zeng et al., 2002) miRNA
   1043..1136    -  ncRNA          5' miR-30a: sequence upstream of the 71-nt precursor of the human miR-30a microRNA (Zeng et al., 2002) miRNA
   1189..1896    -  CDS            mCherry: mCherry is a basic (constitutively fluorescent) red fluorescent protein published in 2004, derived from Discosoma sp.. It is reported to be a very rapidly-maturing monomer with low acid sensitivity.
   1903..1936    -  protein_bind   lox2272: Cre-mediated recombination occurs in the 8-bp core sequence (GGATACTT). lox2272 sites are compatible with each other, but incompatible with loxP or loxN sites (Lee and Saito, 1988). Cre recombinase
   1937..1986    -  intron         β-globin intron (fragment): internally truncated intron from human β-globin
   1987..2020    -  protein_bind   loxP: Cre-mediated recombination occurs in the 8-bp core sequence (GCATACAT). Cre recombinase
   2021..2045    +  misc_feature   MCS (fragment): pBluescript multiple cloning site
   2045..2633    +  misc_feature   WPRE: woodchuck hepatitis virus posttranscriptional regulatory element
   2665..3141    +  polyA_signal   hGH poly(A) signal: human growth hormone polyadenylation signal
   3181..3321    +  repeat_region  AAV2 ITR: inverted terminal repeat of adeno-associated virus serotype 2 inverted
   3326..3377    -  misc_feature   bom (fragment): basis of mobility region from pBR322
   3396..3851    +  rep_origin     f1 ori (sequence partly withheld): f1 bacteriophage origin of replication; arrow indicates direction of (+) strand synthesis
   3852..3901    -  misc_feature   bom (fragment): basis of mobility region from pBR322
   4003..4038    -  CDS            rop (fragment): Rop protein, which maintains plasmids at low copy number; rop
   4133..4237    +  promoter       AmpR promoter: bla
   4238..5098    +  CDS            AmpR: β-lactamase; bla; confers resistance to ampicillin, carbenicillin, and related antibiotics
   5269..5857    +  rep_origin     ori: high-copy-number ColE1/pMB1/pBR322/pUC origin of replication
>Addgene plasmid #245063 | pAAV-hsynapsin-DIO-adra2a-shRNA-mCherry | addgene full sequence | sequence record 489355 | Addgene NGS Result
CCTGCAGGCAGCTGCGCGCTCGCTCGCTCACTGAGGCCGCCCGGGCGTCGGGCGACCTTTGGTCGCCCGG
CCTCAGTGAGCGAGCGAGCGCGCAGAGAGGGAGTGGCCAACTCCATCACTAGGGGTTCCTGCGGCCGCAC
GCGTGTGTCTAGACTGCAGAGGGCCCTGCGTATGAGTGCAAGTGGGTTTTAGGACCAGGATGAGGCGGGG
TGGGGGTGCCTACCTGACGACCGACCCCGACCCACTGGACAAGCACCCAACCCCCATTCCCCAAATTGCG
CATCCCCTATCAGAGAGGGGGAGGGGAAACAGGATGCGGCGAGGCGCGTGCGCACTGCCAGCTTCAGCAC
CGCGGACAGTGCCTTCGCCCCCGCCTGGCGGCGCGCGCCACCGCCGCCTCAGCACTGAAGGCGCGCTGAC
GTCACTCGCCGGTCCCCCGCAAACTCCCCTTCCCGGCCACCTTGGTCGCGTCCGCGCCGCCGCCGGCCCA
GCAGGACCGCACCACGCGAGGCGCGAGATAGGGGGGCACGGGCGCGACCATCTGCGCTGCGGCGCCGGCG
ACTCAGCGCTGCCTCAGTCTGCGGTGGGCAGCGGAGGAGTCGTGTCGTGCCTGAGAGCGCAGTCGAGAAG
GTACCGGATCCTCTAGAGTCGACTCCGGAATAACTTCGTATAGGATACTTTATACGAAGTTATGCAGAAT
GGTAGCTGGATTGTAGCTGCTATTAGCAATATGAAACCTCTTAATAACTTCGTATAGCATACATTATACG
AAGTTATGGCGCGCCGCGTGTTTAAACGCATTAGTCTTCCAATTGAAAAAAGTGATTTAATTTATACCAT
TTTAATTCAGCTTTGTAAAAATGTATCAAAGAGATAGCAAGGTATTCAGTTTTAGTAAACAAGATAATTG
CTCCTAAAGTAGCCCCTTGAATTCCGAGGCAGTAGGCAGGCAACGTGCTGGTTATTATCGTACATCTGTG
GCTTCACTACGATAATAACCAGCACGTTGCTCGCTCACTGTCAACAGCAATATACCTTCTCGAGCCTTCT
GTTGGGTTAACCTGAAGAAGTAATCCCAGCAAGTGTTTCCAAGATGTGCAGGCAACGATTCTGTAAAGTA
CTGAAGCCTCATTCAACATAGTATATGTGCTGCCGAAGCGAGCACTTAACAAGGCTTGCGAGCTCTTACT
TGTACAGCTCGTCCATGCCGCCGGTGGAGTGGCGGCCCTCGGCGCGTTCGTACTGTTCCACGATGGTGTA
GTCCTCGTTGTGGGAGGTGATGTCCAACTTGATGTTGACGTTGTAGGCGCCGGGCAGCTGCACGGGCTTC
TTGGCCTTGTAGGTGGTCTTGACCTCAGCGTCGTAGTGGCCGCCGTCCTTCAGCTTCAGCCTCTGCTTGA
TCTCGCCCTTCAGGGCGCCGTCCTCGGGGTACATCCGCTCGGAGGAGGCCTCCCAGCCCATGGTCTTCTT
CTGCATTACGGGGCCGTCGGAGGGGAAGTTGGTGCCGCGCAGCTTCACCTTGTAGATGAACTCGCCGTCC
TGCAGGGAGGAGTCCTGGGTCACGGTCACCACGCCGCCGTCCTCGAAGTTCATCACGCGCTCCCACTTGA
AGCCCTCGGGGAAGGACAGCTTCAAGTAGTCGGGGATGTCGGCGGGGTGCTTCACGTAGGCCTTGGAGCC
GTACATGAACTGAGGGGACAGGATGTCCCAGGCGAAGGGCAGGGGGCCACCCTTGGTCACCTTCAGCTTG
GCGGTCTGGGTGCCCTCGTAGGGGCGGCCCTCGCCCTCGCCCTCGATCTCGAACTCGTGGCCGTTCACGG
AGCCCTCCATGTGCACCTTGAAGCGCATGAACTCCTTGATGATGGCCATGTTATCCTCCTCGCCCTTGCT
CACCATGCTAGCATAACTTCGTATAAAGTATCCTATACGAAGTTATTTGCCTTAACCCAGAAATTATCAC
TGTTATTCTTTAGAATGGTGCAAAGAATAACTTCGTATAATGTATGCTATACGAAGTTATGAATTCGATA
TCAAGCTTATCGATAATCAACCTCTGGATTACAAAATTTGTGAAAGATTGACTGGTATTCTTAACTATGT
TGCTCCTTTTACGCTATGTGGATACGCTGCTTTAATGCCTTTGTATCATGCTATTGCTTCCCGTATGGCT
TTCATTTTCTCCTCCTTGTATAAATCCTGGTTGCTGTCTCTTTATGAGGAGTTGTGGCCCGTTGTCAGGC
AACGTGGCGTGGTGTGCACTGTGTTTGCTGACGCAACCCCCACTGGTTGGGGCATTGCCACCACCTGTCA
GCTCCTTTCCGGGACTTTCGCTTTCCCCCTCCCTATTGCCACGGCGGAACTCATCGCCGCCTGCCTTGCC
CGCTGCTGGACAGGGGCTCGGCTGTTGGGCACTGACAATTCCGTGGTGTTGTCGGGGAAATCATCGTCCT
TTCCTTGGCTGCTCGCCTATGTTGCCACCTGGATTCTGCGCGGGACGTCCTTCTGCTACGTCCCTTCGGC
CCTCAATCCAGCGGACCTTCCTTCCCGCGGCCTGCTGCCGGCTCTGCGGCCTCTTCCGCGTCTTCGCCTT
CGCCCTCAGACGAGTCGGATCTCCCTTTGGGCCGCCTCCCCGCATCGATACCGAGCGCTGCTCGAGAGAT
CTACGGGTGGCATCCCTGTGACCCCTCCCCAGTGCCTCTCCTGGCCCTGGAAGTTGCCACTCCAGTGCCC
ACCAGCCTTGTCCTAATAAAATTAAGTTGCATCATTTTGTCTGACTAGGTGTCCTTCTATAATATTATGG
GGTGGAGGGGGGTGGTATGGAGCAAGGGGCAAGTTGGGAAGACAACCTGTAGGGCCTGCGGGGTCTATTG
GGAACCAAGCTGGAGTGCAGTGGCACAATCTTGGCTCACTGCAATCTCCGCCTCCTGGGTTCAAGCGATT
CTCCTGCCTCAGCCTCCCGAGTTGTTGGGATTCCAGGCATGCATGACCAGGCTCAGCTAATTTTTGTTTT
TTTGGTAGAGACGGGGTTTCACCATATTGGCCAGGCTGGTCTCCAACTCCTAATCTCAGGTGATCTACCC
ACCTTGGCCTCCCAAATTGCTGGGATTACAGGCGTGAACCACTGCTCCCTTCCCTGTCCTTCTGATTTTG
TAGGTAACCACGTGCGGACCGAGCGGCCGCAGGAACCCCTAGTGATGGAGTTGGCCACTCCCTCTCTGCG
CGCTCGCTCGCTCACTGAGGCCGGGCGACCAAAGGTCGCCCGACGCCCGGGCTTTGCCCGGGCGGCCTCA
GTGAGCGAGCGAGCGCGCAGCTGCCTGCAGGGGCGCCTGATGCGGTATTTTCTCCTTACGCATCTGTGCG
GTATTTCACACCGCATA
[95 nt withheld, positions 3378-3472]
T
[46 nt withheld, positions 3474-3519]
C
[141 nt withheld, positions 3521-3661]
CCTTTGACGTTGGAGTCCACGTTCTTT
[37 nt withheld, positions 3689-3725]
ACTCTATCTCGGGCTATTCTTTTGATTTATAAGGGATTTTGCCGATTTCGGTCTATTGGTTAAAAAATGA
GCTGATTTAACAAAAATTTAACGCGAATTTTAACAAAATATTAACGTTTACAATTTTATGGTGCACTCTC
AGTACAATCTGCTCTGATGCCGCATAGTTAAGCCAGCCCCGACACCCGCCAACACCCGCTGACGCGCCCT
GACGGGCTTGTCTGCTCCCGGCATCCGCTTACAGACAAGCTGTGACCGTCTCCGGGAGCTGCATGTGTCA
GAGGTTTTCACCGTCATCACCGAAACGCGCGAGACGAAAGGGCCTCGTGATACGCCTATTTTTATAGGTT
AATGTCATGATAATAATGGTTTCTTAGACGTCAGGTGGCACTTTTCGGGGAAATGTGCGCGGAACCCCTA
TTTGTTTATTTTTCTAAATACATTCAAATATGTATCCGCTCATGAGACAATAACCCTGATAAATGCTTCA
ATAATATTGAAAAAGGAAGAGTATGAGTATTCAACATTTCCGTGTCGCCCTTATTCCCTTTTTTGCGGCA
TTTTGCCTTCCTGTTTTTGCTCACCCAGAAACGCTGGTGAAAGTAAAAGATGCTGAAGATCAGTTGGGTG
CACGAGTGGGTTACATCGAACTGGATCTCAACAGCGGTAAGATCCTTGAGAGTTTTCGCCCCGAAGAACG
TTTTCCAATGATGAGCACTTTTAAAGTTCTGCTATGTGGCGCGGTATTATCCCGTATTGACGCCGGGCAA
GAGCAACTCGGTCGCCGCATACACTATTCTCAGAATGACTTGGTTGAGTACTCACCAGTCACAGAAAAGC
ATCTTACGGATGGCATGACAGTAAGAGAATTATGCAGTGCTGCCATAACCATGAGTGATAACACTGCGGC
CAACTTACTTCTGACAACGATCGGAGGACCGAAGGAGCTAACCGCTTTTTTGCACAACATGGGGGATCAT
GTAACTCGCCTTGATCGTTGGGAACCGGAGCTGAATGAAGCCATACCAAACGACGAGCGTGACACCACGA
TGCCTGTAGCAATGGCAACAACGTTGCGCAAACTATTAACTGGCGAACTACTTACTCTAGCTTCCCGGCA
ACAATTAATAGACTGGATGGAGGCGGATAAAGTTGCAGGACCACTTCTGCGCTCGGCCCTTCCGGCTGGC
TGGTTTATTGCTGATAAATCTGGAGCCGGTGAGCGTGGGTCTCGCGGTATCATTGCAGCACTGGGGCCAG
ATGGTAAGCCCTCCCGTATCGTAGTTATCTACACGACGGGGAGTCAGGCAACTATGGATGAACGAAATAG
ACAGATCGCTGAGATAGGTGCCTCACTGATTAAGCATTGGTAACTGTCAGACCAAGTTTACTCATATATA
CTTTAGATTGATTTAAAACTTCATTTTTAATTTAAAAGGATCTAGGTGAAGATCCTTTTTGATAATCTCA
TGACCAAAATCCCTTAACGTGAGTTTTCGTTCCACTGAGCGTCAGACCCCGTAGAAAAGATCAAAGGATC
TTCTTGAGATCCTTTTTTTCTGCGCGTAATCTGCTGCTTGCAAACAAAAAAACCACCGCTACCAGCGGTG
GTTTGTTTGCCGGATCAAGAGCTACCAACTCTTTTTCCGAAGGTAACTGGCTTCAGCAGAGCGCAGATAC
CAAATACTGTTCTTCTAGTGTAGCCGTAGTTAGGCCACCACTTCAAGAACTCTGTAGCACCGCCTACATA
CCTCGCTCTGCTAATCCTGTTACCAGTGGCTGCTGCCAGTGGCGATAAGTCGTGTCTTACCGGGTTGGAC
TCAAGACGATAGTTACCGGATAAGGCGCAGCGGTCGGGCTGAACGGGGGGTTCGTGCACACAGCCCAGCT
TGGAGCGAACGACCTACACCGAACTGAGATACCTACAGCGTGAGCTATGAGAAAGCGCCACGCTTCCCGA
AGGGAGAAAGGCGGACAGGTATCCGGTAAGCGGCAGGGTCGGAACAGGAGAGCGCACGAGGGAGCTTCCA
GGGGGAAACGCCTGGTATCTTTATAGTCCTGTCGGGTTTCGCCACCTCTGACTTGAGCGTCGATTTTTGT
GATGCTCGTCAGGGGGGCGGAGCCTATGGAAAAACGCCAGCAACGCGGCCTTTTTACGGTTCCTGGCCTT
TTGCTGGCCTTTTGCTCACATGT
